Addgene plasmid #158008: pCMV-mGold-Tubulin-C-18
Purpose: Visualization of tubulin in mammalian cells using mGold
Depositing lab: Francois St-Pierre. Publication: Versatile phenotype-activated cell sorting. Lee J, Liu Z, Suzuki PH, Ahrens JF, Lai S, Lu X, Guan S, St-Pierre F. Sci Adv. 2020 Oct 23;6(43). pii: 6/43/eabb7438. doi: 10.1126/sciadv.abb7438. Print 2020 Oct. PubMed 33097540.
Backbone
  Vector backbone: pCMV
  Vector type: Mammalian Expression
  Selectable markers: Neomycin (select with G418)
Growth in bacteria
  Bacterial resistance: Kanamycin, 50 μg/mL
  Growth temperature: 37°C
  Growth strain: DH5alpha
  Copy number: High Copy
Gene/Insert
  Gene/Insert name: Tubulin
  Species: H. sapiens (human)
  GenBank ID: NM_006082.2
  Entrez Gene: TUBA1B (a.k.a. K-ALPHA-1)
  Promoter: CMV
  Tag / fusion protein: mGold
  Cloning method: Unknown
  Sequencing primers: 5′ CMV-F; 3′ SV40pA-R
Terms and licenses: Academic/Nonprofit Terms; Industry Terms: Not Available to Industry
Depositor comments: Existing fluorescent protein in plasmid Adggene# 56399 was replaced with mGold. "C-18" of the name of the plasmid indicates the position of the tag (N- or C-terminal with respect to the fluorescent protein) and the number of residues in the linker between the two proteins. Please note that older versions of SnapGene may annotate the flurophore as "mVenus;" we have confirmed that this plasmid encodes mGold.
How to cite: pCMV-mGold-Tubulin-C-18 was a gift from Francois St-Pierre (Addgene plasmid # 158008 ; http://n2t.net/addgene:158008 ; RRID:Addgene_158008)
