[The description below was written by a language model from this plasmid's Addgene catalogue record and pLannotate feature annotations shown in this document.]
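Description:
pCMV-mGold-Tubulin-C-18 is a 6,081-nt mammalian expression plasmid built on a pCMV backbone for visualizing microtubules in living or fixed mammalian cells. It replicates in E. coli at high copy from a ColE1/pUC-type origin and also carries an f1 phage origin. A single NeoR/KanR (Tn5 aminoglycoside phosphotransferase) gene serves both hosts. The bacterial AmpR (bla) promoter drives it for kanamycin selection in bacteria, and the adjacent SV40 enhancer/early promoter drives it for G418 selection of stably transfected mammalian cells, with an HSV TK polyadenylation signal downstream. The short annotated fragments of ble, bGH poly(A) and SV40 large T antigen appear to be residual backbone sequences or partial matches rather than functional elements.

The payload is a fusion of the yellow fluorescent protein mGold, a photostable, mammalian codon-optimized derivative of mVenus, to human alpha-tubulin (TUBA1B). The automated annotation labels the tubulin coding sequence with the bovine ortholog, but the catalogue entry records the insert as human. Expression is driven by the human cytomegalovirus immediate early enhancer and promoter and terminated by the SV40 poly(A) signal. In the feature table mGold lies upstream of tubulin, so tubulin sits at the C-terminal side of the fluorophore. This matches the "C-18" in the name, which the depositor explains as giving the position of the fusion partner relative to the fluorescent protein and an 18-residue linker between the two. The plasmid was derived from an existing fluorescent protein–tubulin construct by swapping the original fluorophore for mGold. The depositor notes that older annotation software may mislabel the fluorophore as mVenus. The fusion protein is meant to incorporate into microtubules, allowing fluorescence imaging of the tubulin cytoskeleton.
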