Features (pLannotate 1.2.2; 15 found; start..end, strand, type, name):
      1..304     +  enhancer       CMV enhancer: human cytomegalovirus immediate early enhancer
    305..508     +  promoter       CMV promoter: human cytomegalovirus (CMV) immediate early promoter
    553..1270    +  CDS            mGold (fragment): photostable derivative of mVenus (Lee et al., 2020) mammalian codon-optimized
   1327..2676    +  CDS            TBA1B_BOVIN: Experimental evidence at protein level: Swiss-Prot protein existence level 1. Tubulin is the major constituent of microtubules. It binds two moles of GTP, one at an exchangeable site on the beta chain and one at a non-exchangeable site on the alpha chain. From Bos taurus (Bovine).
   2702..2786    +  CDS            large T antigen (fragment): large T antigen from SV40 (simian virus 40)
   2809..2930    +  polyA_signal   SV40 poly(A) signal: SV40 polyadenylation signal
   2964..3392    -  rep_origin     f1 ori (sequence partly withheld): f1 bacteriophage origin of replication; arrow indicates direction of (+) strand synthesis
   3419..3523    +  promoter       AmpR promoter: bla
   3525..3882    +  promoter       SV40 promoter: SV40 enhancer and early promoter
   3917..4711    +  CDS            NeoR/KanR: aminoglycoside phosphotransferase from Tn5; aph(3')-II (or nptII); confers resistance to neomycin, kanamycin, and G418 (Geneticin®)
   4732..4884    +  CDS            ble (fragment): BLE_KLEPN - Experimental evidence at protein level: Swiss-Prot protein existence level 1. Binding protein with a strong affinity to the bleomycin family of antibiotics. Binds to CL990; an antimitotic-antibiotic compound. From Klebsiella pneumoniae.
   4943..4990    +  polyA_signal   HSV TK poly(A) signal: herpes simplex virus thymidine kinase polyadenylation signal (Cole and Stacy, 1985)
   5081..5097    -  polyA_signal   bGH poly(A) signal (fragment): bovine growth hormone polyadenylation signal
   5319..5907    +  rep_origin     ori: high-copy-number ColE1/pMB1/pBR322/pUC origin of replication
   6022..6081    +  enhancer       CMV enhancer (fragment): human cytomegalovirus immediate early enhancer
>Addgene plasmid #158008 | pCMV-mGold-Tubulin-C-18 | addgene full sequence | sequence record 309919 | Addgene NGS Result
CGTTACATAACTTACGGTAAATGGCCCGCCTGGCTGACCGCCCAACGACCCCCGCCCATTGACGTCAATA
ATGACGTATGTTCCCATAGTAACGCCAATAGGGACTTTCCATTGACGTCAATGGGTGGAGTATTTACGGT
AAACTGCCCACTTGGCAGTACATCAAGTGTATCATATGCCAAGTACGCCCCCTATTGACGTCAATGACGG
TAAATGGCCCGCCTGGCATTATGCCCAGTACATGACCTTATGGGACTTTCCTACTTGGCAGTACATCTAC
GTATTAGTCATCGCTATTACCATGGTGATGCGGTTTTGGCAGTACATCAATGGGCGTGGATAGCGGTTTG
ACTCACGGGGATTTCCAAGTCTCCACCCCATTGACGTCAATGGGAGTTTGTTTTGGCACCAAAATCAACG
GGACTTTCCAAAATGTCGTAACAACTCCGCCCCATTGACGCAAATGGGCGGTAGGCGTGTACGGTGGGAG
GTCTATATAAGCAGAGCTGGTTTAGTGAACCGTCAGATCCGCTAGCGCTACCGGTCGCCACCATGGTGAG
CAAGGGCGAGGAGCTGTTCACCGGGGTGGTGCCCATCCTGGTCGAGCTGGACGGCGACGTAAACGGCCAC
AAGTTCAGCGTGTCCGGCGAGGGCGAGGGCGATGCCACCTACGGCAAGCTGACCCTGAAGTTCATCTGCA
CCACCGGCAAGCTGCCCGTGCCCTGGCCCACCCTCGTGACCAGCCTGGGCTACGGCCTGCAGTGCTTCGC
CCGCTACCCCGACCACATGAAGCAGCACGACTTCTTCAAGTCCGCCATGCCCGAAGGCTACGTCCAGGAG
CGCACCATCTTCTTCAAGGACGACGGCAACTACAAGACCCGCGCCGAGGTGAAGTTCGAGGGCGACACCC
TGGTGAACCGCATCGAGCTGAAGGGCATCGACTTCAAGGAGGACGGCAACATCCTGGGGCACAAGCTGGA
GTACAACTACAACAGCCACAACGTCTATATCACCGCCGACAAGCAGAAGAACGGCATCAAGGCCAACTTC
AAGATCCGCCACAACATCGAGGACGGCGGCGTGCAGCTCGCCGACCACTACCAGCAGAACACCCCCATCG
GCGACGGCCCCGTGCTGCTGCCCGACAACCACTACCTGAGCTACCAGTCCAAGCTGAGCAAAGACCCCAA
CGAGAAGCGCGATCACATGGTCCTGCTGGAGTTCGTGACCGCCGCCGGGATCACTCTCGGCATGGACGAG
CTGTACAAGTCCGGACTCAGATCTGGCAGCGGTGGAGGCAGCGCATCCGGCGGAAGCGGAAGCGTGCGTG
AGTGCATCTCCATCCACGTTGGCCAGGCTGGTGTCCAGATTGGCAATGCCTGCTGGGAGCTCTACTGCCT
GGAACACGGCATCCAGCCCGATGGCCAGATGCCAAGTGACAAGACCATTGGGGGAGGAGATGACTCCTTC
AACACCTTCTTCAGTGAGACGGGCGCTGGCAAGCACGTGCCCCGGGCTGTGTTTGTAGACTTGGAACCCA
CAGTCATTGATGAAGTTCGCACTGGCACCTACCGCCAGCTCTTCCACCCTGAGCAGCTCATCACAGGCAA
GGAAGATGCTGCCAATAACTATGCCCGAGGGCACTACACCATTGGCAAGGAGATCATTGACCTTGTGTTG
GACCGAATTCGCAAGCTGGCTGACCAGTGCACCGGTCTTCAGGGCTTCTTGGTTTTCCACAGCTTTGGTG
GGGGAACTGGTTCTGGGTTCACCTCCCTGCTCATGGAACGTCTCTCAGTTGATTATGGCAAGAAGTCCAA
GCTGGAGTTCTCCATTTACCCAGCACCCCAGGTTTCCACAGCTGTAGTTGAGCCCTACAACTCCATCCTC
ACCACCCACACCACCCTGGAGCACTCTGATTGTGCCTTCATGGTAGACAATGAGGCCATCTATGACATCT
GTCGTAGAAACCTCGATATCGAGCGCCCAACCTACACTAACCTTAACCGCCTTATTAGCCAGATTGTGTC
CTCCATCACTGCTTCCCTGAGATTTGATGGAGCCCTGAATGTTGACCTGACAGAATTCCAGACCAACCTG
GTGCCCTACCCCCGCATCCACTTCCCTCTGGCCACATATGCCCCTGTCATCTCTGCTGAGAAAGCCTACC
ATGAACAGCTTTCTGTAGCAGAGATCACCAATGCTTGCTTTGAGCCAGCCAACCAGATGGTGAAATGTGA
CCCTCGCCATGGTAAATACATGGCTTGCTGCCTGTTGTACCGTGGTGACGTGGTTCCCAAAGATGTCAAT
GCTGCCATTGCCACCATCAAAACCAAGCGCAGCATCCAGTTTGTGGATTGGTGCCCCACTGGCTTCAAGG
TTGGCATCAACTACCAGCCTCCCACTGTGGTGCCTGGTGGAGACCTGGCCAAGGTACAGAGAGCTGTGTG
CATGCTGAGCAACACCACAGCCATTGCTGAGGCCTGGGCTCGCCTGGACCACAAGTTTGACCTGATGTAT
GCCAAGCGTGCCTTTGTTCACTGGTACGTGGGTGAGGGGATGGAGGAAGGCGAGTTTTCAGAGGCCCGTG
AAGATATGGCTGCCCTTGAGAAGGATTATGAGGAGGTTGGTGTGGATTCTGTTGAAGGAGAGGGTGAGGA
AGAAGGAGAGGAATACTAAGGATCCACCGGATCTAGATAACTGATCATAATCAGCCATACCACATTTGTA
GAGGTTTTACTTGCTTTAAAAAACCTCCCACACCTCCCCCTGAACCTGAAACATAAAATGAATGCAATTG
TTGTTGTTAACTTGTTTATTGCAGCTTATAATGGTTACAAATAAAGCAATAGCATCACAAATTTCACAAA
TAAAGCATTTTTTTCACTGCATTCTAGTTGTGGTTTGTCCAAACTCATCAATGTATCTTAACGCGTAAAT
TGTAAGCGTTAATATTTTGTTAAAATTCGCGTTAAATTTTTGTTAAATCAGCTCATTTTTTAACCAATAG
GCCGAAATCGGCAAAATCCCTTATAAATCAAAAGAATAGACCGAGATAGGGT
[37 nt withheld, positions 3063-3099]
AAAGAACGTGGACTCCAACGTCAAAGG
[49 nt withheld, positions 3127-3175]
T
[91 nt withheld, positions 3177-3267]
G
[124 nt withheld, positions 3269-3392]
CAGGTGGCACTTTTCGGGGAAATGTGCGCGGAACCCCTATTTGTTTATTTTTCTAAATACATTCAAATAT
GTATCCGCTCATGAGACAATAACCCTGATAAATGCTTCAATAATATTGAAAAAGGAAGAGTCCTGAGGCG
GAAAGAACCAGCTGTGGAATGTGTGTCAGTTAGGGTGTGGAAAGTCCCCAGGCTCCCCAGCAGGCAGAAG
TATGCAAAGCATGCATCTCAATTAGTCAGCAACCAGGTGTGGAAAGTCCCCAGGCTCCCCAGCAGGCAGA
AGTATGCAAAGCATGCATCTCAATTAGTCAGCAACCATAGTCCCGCCCCTAACTCCGCCCATCCCGCCCC
TAACTCCGCCCAGTTCCGCCCATTCTCCGCCCCATGGCTGACTAATTTTTTTTATTTATGCAGAGGCCGA
GGCCGCCTCGGCCTCTGAGCTATTCCAGAAGTAGTGAGGAGGCTTTTTTGGAGGCCTAGGCTTTTGCAAA
GATCGATCAAGAGACAGGATGAGGATCGTTTCGCATGATTGAACAAGATGGATTGCACGCAGGTTCTCCG
GCCGCTTGGGTGGAGAGGCTATTCGGCTATGACTGGGCACAACAGACAATCGGCTGCTCTGATGCCGCCG
TGTTCCGGCTGTCAGCGCAGGGGCGCCCGGTTCTTTTTGTCAAGACCGACCTGTCCGGTGCCCTGAATGA
ACTGCAAGACGAGGCAGCGCGGCTATCGTGGCTGGCCACGACGGGCGTTCCTTGCGCAGCTGTGCTCGAC
GTTGTCACTGAAGCGGGAAGGGACTGGCTGCTATTGGGCGAAGTGCCGGGGCAGGATCTCCTGTCATCTC
ACCTTGCTCCTGCCGAGAAAGTATCCATCATGGCTGATGCAATGCGGCGGCTGCATACGCTTGATCCGGC
TACCTGCCCATTCGACCACCAAGCGAAACATCGCATCGAGCGAGCACGTACTCGGATGGAAGCCGGTCTT
GTCGATCAGGATGATCTGGACGAAGAGCATCAGGGGCTCGCGCCAGCCGAACTGTTCGCCAGGCTCAAGG
CGAGCATGCCCGACGGCGAGGATCTCGTCGTGACCCATGGCGATGCCTGCTTGCCGAATATCATGGTGGA
AAATGGCCGCTTTTCTGGATTCATCGACTGTGGCCGGCTGGGTGTGGCGGACCGCTATCAGGACATAGCG
TTGGCTACCCGTGATATTGCTGAAGAGCTTGGCGGCGAATGGGCTGACCGCTTCCTCGTGCTTTACGGTA
TCGCCGCTCCCGATTCGCAGCGCATCGCCTTCTATCGCCTTCTTGACGAGTTCTTCTGAGCGGGACTCTG
GGGTTCGAAATGACCGACCAAGCGACGCCCAACCTGCCATCACGAGATTTCGATTCCACCGCCGCCTTCT
ATGAAAGGTTGGGCTTCGGAATCGTTTTCCGGGACGCCGGCTGGATGATCCTCCAGCGCGGGGATCTCAT
GCTGGAGTTCTTCGCCCACCCTAGGGGGAGGCTAACTGAAACACGGAAGGAGACAATACCGGAAGGAACC
CGCGCTATGACGGCAATAAAAAGACAGAATAAAACGCACGGTGTTGGGTCGTTTGTTCATAAACGCGGGG
TTCGGTCCCAGGGCTGGCACTCTGTCGATACCCCACCGAGACCCCATTGGGGCCAATACGCCCGCGTTTC
TTCCTTTTCCCCACCCCACCCCCCAAGTTCGGGTGAAGGCCCAGGGCTCGCAGCCAACGTCGGGGCGGCA
GGCCCTGCCATAGCCTCAGGTTACTCATATATACTTTAGATTGATTTAAAACTTCATTTTTAATTTAAAA
GGATCTAGGTGAAGATCCTTTTTGATAATCTCATGACCAAAATCCCTTAACGTGAGTTTTCGTTCCACTG
AGCGTCAGACCCCGTAGAAAAGATCAAAGGATCTTCTTGAGATCCTTTTTTTCTGCGCGTAATCTGCTGC
TTGCAAACAAAAAAACCACCGCTACCAGCGGTGGTTTGTTTGCCGGATCAAGAGCTACCAACTCTTTTTC
CGAAGGTAACTGGCTTCAGCAGAGCGCAGATACCAAATACTGTTCTTCTAGTGTAGCCGTAGTTAGGCCA
CCACTTCAAGAACTCTGTAGCACCGCCTACATACCTCGCTCTGCTAATCCTGTTACCAGTGGCTGCTGCC
AGTGGCGATAAGTCGTGTCTTACCGGGTTGGACTCAAGACGATAGTTACCGGATAAGGCGCAGCGGTCGG
GCTGAACGGGGGGTTCGTGCACACAGCCCAGCTTGGAGCGAACGACCTACACCGAACTGAGATACCTACA
GCGTGAGCTATGAGAAAGCGCCACGCTTCCCGAAGGGAGAAAGGCGGACAGGTATCCGGTAAGCGGCAGG
GTCGGAACAGGAGAGCGCACGAGGGAGCTTCCAGGGGGAAACGCCTGGTATCTTTATAGTCCTGTCGGGT
TTCGCCACCTCTGACTTGAGCGTCGATTTTTGTGATGCTCGTCAGGGGGGCGGAGCCTATGGAAAAACGC
CAGCAACGCGGCCTTTTTACGGTTCCTGGCCTTTTGCTGGCCTTTTGCTCACATGTTCTTTCCTGCGTTA
TCCCCTGATTCTGTGGATAACCGTATTACCGCCATGCATTAGTTATTAATAGTAATCAATTACGGGGTCA
TTAGTTCATAGCCCATATATGGAGTTCCG
