>Addgene plasmid #158008 | pCMV-mGold-Tubulin-C-18 | depositor partial sequence | sequence record 305327 | pCMV-mGold-Tubulin-C-18 sequence 799 bps
GAGCTGGTTTAGTGAACCGTCAGATCCGCTAGCGCTACCGGTCGCCACCATGGTGAGCAAGGGCGAGGAG
CTGTTCACCGGGGTGGTGCCCATCCTGGTCGAGCTGGACGGCGACGTAAACGGCCACAAGTTCAGCGTGT
CCGGCGAGGGCGAGGGCGATGCCACCTACGGCAAGCTGACCCTGAAGTTCATCTGCACCACCGGCAAGCT
GCCCGTGCCCTGGCCCACCCTCGTGACCAGCCTGGGCTACGGCCTGCAGTGCTTCGCCCGCTACCCCGAC
CACATGAAGCAGCACGACTTCTTCAAGTCCGCCATGCCCGAAGGCTACGTCCAGGAGCGCACCATCTTCT
TCAAGGACGACGGCAACTACAAGACCCGCGCCGAGGTGAAGTTCGAGGGCGACACCCTGGTGAACCGCAT
CGAGCTGAAGGGCATCGACTTCAAGGAGGACGGCAACATCCTGGGGCACAAGCTGGAGTACAACTACAAC
AGCCACAACGTCTATATCACCGCCGACAAGCAGAAGAACGGCATCAAGGCCAACTTCAAGATCCGCCACA
ACATCGAGGACGGCGGCGTGCAGCTCGCCGACCACTACCAGCAGAACACCCCCATCGGCGACGGCCCCGT
GCTGCTGCCCGACAACCACTACCTGAGCTACCAGTCCAAGCTGAGCAAAGACCCCAACGAGAAGCGCGAT
CACATGGTCCTGCTGGAGTTCGTGACCGCCGCCGGGATCACTCTCGGCATGGACGAGCTGTACAAGTCCG
GACTCAGATCTGGCAGCGGTGGAGGCAGC
